Addgene plasmid #232475: MB 103C ttrSR(m13)-Bxb1_P7-sfGFP_mCherry
Purpose: Optimized tetrathionate sensor with recombinase switch and fluorescent reporter (GFP), constitutive mCherry
Depositing lab: Mikhail Shapiro. Depositing organization: California Institute of Technology. Publication: Probiotic acoustic biosensors for noninvasive imaging of gut inflammation. Buss MT, Zhu L, Kwon JH, Tabor JJ, Shapiro MG. Nat Commun. 2025 Aug 25;16(1):7931. doi: 10.1038/s41467-025-62569-1. PubMed 40855083.
Backbone
  Vector backbone: pBAD33
  Backbone manufacturer: Beckwith Lab
  Backbone size w/o insert (bp): 5352
  Total vector size (bp): 12295
  Modifications to backbone: point mutations introduced during cloning
  Vector type: Bacterial Expression
Growth in bacteria
  Bacterial resistance: Chloramphenicol, 25 μg/mL
  Growth temperature: 30°C
  Growth strain: NEB Stable
  Copy number: Low Copy
Gene/Insert 1
  Gene/Insert name: ttrS (alt name: Tetrathionate sensor kinase ttrS (Sbal195_3859))
  Species: Shewanella baltica OS195
  Insert size (bp): 2016
  GenBank ID: NC_009997
  Promoter: J23109 (tttacagctagctcagtcctagggactgtgctagc)
  Cloning method: Gibson Cloning
  Sequencing primers: 5′ ATGTTAGTTACTAAAGGATGACGC
Gene/Insert 2
  Gene/Insert name: ttrR (alt name: Tetrathionate response regulator ttrR (Sbal195_3858))
  Species: Shewanella baltica OS195
  Insert size (bp): 621
  GenBank ID: NC_009997
  Promoter: Constitutive (TTGATAGCTAGCTCAGTCCTAGGTATTGTGCTAGC)
  Cloning method: Gibson Cloning
  Sequencing primers: 5′ TATCGCTGAGTCCCACGGTG
Gene/Insert 3
  Gene/Insert name: PttrB185-269 (alt names: Minimal tetrathionate activated promoter; Truncated promoter of ttrB (Sbal195_3860))
  Species: Shewanella baltica OS195
  Insert size (bp): 85
  GenBank ID: NC_009997
  Cloning method: Gibson Cloning
  Sequencing primers: 5′ CTGCATAATTCGTGTCGCTC
Gene/Insert 4
  Gene/Insert name: sfGFP (alt name: superfolder GFP)
  Species: Synthetic
  Insert size (bp): 720
  Promoter: P7 (aaaaaatttatttgctttcgcatctttttgtacctataatgtgtgga)
  Cloning method: Gibson Cloning
  Sequencing primers: 5′ GATTACTTCGCGTTTGCCACC
Gene/Insert 5
  Gene/Insert name: AxeTxe (alt name: Toxin-antitoxin system)
  Species: Enterococcus faecium
  Insert size (bp): 1212
  GenBank ID: AF507977.1
  Promoter: Native
  Cloning method: Gibson Cloning
  Sequencing primers: 5′ CCGCTAATTAACTAAAACTAGTAC
Gene/Insert 6
  Gene/Insert name: mCherry
  Species: Synthetic
  Insert size (bp): 711
  Promoter: J23100 (TTGACGGCTAGCTCAGTCCTAGGTACAGTGCTAGC)
  Cloning method: Gibson Cloning
  Sequencing primers: 5′ GTTTTCAGAGCAAGAGATTACG
Gene/Insert 7
  Gene/Insert name: Bxb1 integrase
  Species: Mycobacterium phage Bxb1
  Insert size (bp): 1542
  GenBank ID: NC_002656
  Promoter: PttrB185-269
  Tag / fusion protein: ssrA degradation tag (C terminal on insert)
  Cloning method: Gibson Cloning
  Sequencing primers: 5′ CTGCATAATTCGTGTCGCTC
Terms and licenses: Academic/Nonprofit Terms; Industry Terms: Not Available to Industry
Depositor comments: Please visit https://doi.org/10.1101/2024.09.23.614598 for bioRxiv preprint. Please note: This plasmid contains a R11S mutation in Bxb1 integrase. This mutation is not known to impact plasmid function.
How to cite: MB 103C ttrSR(m13)-Bxb1_P7-sfGFP_mCherry was a gift from Mikhail Shapiro (Addgene plasmid # 232475 ; http://n2t.net/addgene:232475 ; RRID:Addgene_232475)
