[The description below was written by a language model from this plasmid's Addgene catalogue record and pLannotate feature annotations shown in this document.]
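Description:
MB 103C ttrSR(m13)-Bxb1_P7-sfGFP_mCherry is a 12.3 kb bacterial expression plasmid built on the pBAD33 backbone. It replicates from the p15A origin (recorded as low copy) and is selected with chloramphenicol through the cat gene. The backbone also retains an M13 phage origin and truncated β-lactamase fragments that are not listed as a functional marker. An Axe-Txe toxin–antitoxin cassette from Enterococcus faecium, under its native promoter, is included. Such modules usually stabilise plasmid inheritance without antibiotic; the automated annotation picks up part of it as a YoeB-like toxin.

The payload is a tetrathionate-sensing circuit with recombinase memory. The Shewanella baltica OS195 two-component system is expressed constitutively: the sensor kinase ttrS from the weak J23109 promoter and the response regulator ttrR from a second synthetic constitutive promoter, each followed by rrnB T1/T7Te terminators. "m13" in the name appears to denote the optimised sensor variant, though the record does not define it. Tetrathionate activates the minimal PttrB185-269 promoter, which drives Bxb1 integrase carrying a C-terminal ssrA degradation tag, presumably to limit leaky accumulation. The depositor notes an R11S substitution in the integrase that is not known to affect function.

The feature table shows a promoter fragment on the reverse strand, flanked by terminators, upstream of a hammerhead ribozyme insulator and sfGFP. This is consistent with Bxb1 inverting the P7 promoter to switch on GFP permanently, although the attachment sites are not annotated. mCherry from the strong J23100 promoter constitutively marks all plasmid-bearing cells. The construct serves as a fluorescent readout version of a sensor developed for probiotic reporting of gut inflammation.
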