Features (pLannotate 1.2.2; 30 found; start..end, strand, type, name):
     42..66      +  promoter       J23119(SpeI) promoter (fragment): bacterial promoter (Registry of Standard Biological Parts BBa J23119) modified to end with an SpeI site
    105..812     +  CDS            mCherry: mCherry is a basic (constitutively fluorescent) red fluorescent protein published in 2004, derived from Discosoma sp.. It is reported to be a very rapidly-maturing monomer with low acid sensitivity.
   1496..1738    +  CDS            yoeB: YOEB_ECOLI - Experimental evidence at protein level: Swiss-Prot protein existence level 1. Also shown in vitro to be a translation initiation blocker. Binds to the 70S ribosome and 50S ribosomal subunit; binding is inhibited by hygromycin A and tetracycline, both of which bind to the 30S subunit in the A site. Thus YoeB is located at the interface between 50S and 30S ribosomes and interacts with the A site where it cleaves mRNA, blocking translation initiation. From Escherichia coli (strain K12).
   2096..2115    +  promoter       J23119(SpeI) promoter (fragment): bacterial promoter (Registry of Standard Biological Parts BBa J23119) modified to end with an SpeI site
   4196..4267    +  terminator     rrnB T1 terminator: transcription terminator T1 from the E. coli rrnB gene
   4283..4310    +  terminator     T7Te terminator: phage T7 early transcription terminator
   4317..4336    +  misc_feature   MCS (fragment): pUC18/19 multiple cloning site
   4416..4441    +  promoter       J23119(SpeI) promoter (fragment): bacterial promoter (Registry of Standard Biological Parts BBa J23119) modified to end with an SpeI site
   5121..5192    +  terminator     rrnB T1 terminator: transcription terminator T1 from the E. coli rrnB gene
   5208..5235    +  terminator     T7Te terminator: phage T7 early transcription terminator
   7040..7060    +  CDS            ssrA tag (LVA) (fragment): C-terminal peptide that mediates degradation in bacteria through the ClpXP and ClpAP proteases (McGinness et al., 2006) mutant LVA variant that confers accelerated degradation under some conditions (Andersen et al., 1998)
   7133..7237    -  CDS            tnpA (fragment): TN5P_ECOLX - Also known as tnp. Experimental evidence at protein level: Swiss-Prot protein existence level 1. Mediates transposition of transposon Tn5 by a 'cut and paste' mechanism. First, the monomeric transposase binds the 19 bp inverted DNA repeats flanking the transposon. Then, dimerization of the DNA- bound transposase creates a synaptic DNA complex. After nicking of the first DNA strand, excision of the transposon proceeds through a series of intermediates. The transposase then mediates the insertion of the transposon at a new site by strand transfer. The activity of the wild- type tran
   7289..7348    +  terminator     his operon terminator: This putative transcriptin terminator from the E. coli his operon has a 2-bp deletion introduced during synthesis. Its efficiency has not been determined.
   7408..7437    -  terminator     T3Te terminator: phage T3 early transcription terminator
   7574..7591    -  promoter       T5 promoter (fragment): bacteriophage T5 promoter for E. coli RNA polymerase, with embedded lac operator
   7647..7696    +  misc_RNA       sTRSV HHRz: hammerhead ribozyme from the tobacco ringspot virus satellite RNA (Khvorova et al., 2003)
   7772..8485    +  CDS            superfolder GFP: GFP variant that folds robustly even when fused to poorly folded proteins (Pédelacq et al., 2006)
   8559..8674    +  ncRNA          5S rRNA: Accession: RF00001 - 5S ribosomal RNA
   8678..8764    +  terminator     rrnB T1 terminator: Escherichia coli rrnB; transcription terminator T1 from the E. coli rrnB gene
   8856..8883    +  terminator     rrnB T2 terminator: transcription terminator T2 from the E. coli rrnB gene
   8902..8993    +  promoter       AmpR promoter: bla
   8994..9113    +  CDS            AmpR (fragment): β-lactamase; bla; confers resistance to ampicillin, carbenicillin, and related antibiotics
   9114..9408    +  CDS            bla(M) (fragment): β-lactamase lacking the signal sequence; bla(M); allows cytosolic expression of β-lactamase
   9451..9831    +  rep_origin     M13 ori (sequence partly withheld): M13 bacteriophage origin of replication; arrow indicates direction of (+) strand synthesis
  10017..10250   +  rep_origin     ori (fragment): high-copy-number ColE1/pMB1/pBR322/pUC origin of replication
  10462..11121   -  CDS            CmR: chloramphenicol acetyltransferase; cat; confers resistance to chloramphenicol
  11122..11224   -  promoter       cat promoter: promoter of the E. coli cat gene encoding chloramphenicol acetyltransferase
  11345..11488   +  mobile_element IS1 (fragment): prokaryotic transposable element IS1
  11607..11662   -  rep_origin     RSF ori (fragment): Plasmids containing the RSF 1030 origin of replication can be propagated in E. coli cells that contain additional plasmids with compatible origins.
  11750..12295   -  rep_origin     p15A ori: Plasmids containing the medium-copy-number p15A origin of replication can be propagated in E. coli cells that contain a second plasmid with the ColE1 origin.
>Addgene plasmid #232475 | MB 103C ttrSR(m13)-Bxb1_P7-sfGFP_mCherry | addgene full sequence | sequence record 493218 | Addgene NGS Result
GAAGATCATCTTATTAATCAGATAAAATCGCCAGATATCGATTGACGGCTAGCTCAGTCCTAGGTACAGT
GCTAGCGAATTCATTAAAGAGGAGAAAGGTACCCATGGTGAGCAAGGGCGAGGAGGATAACATGGCCATC
ATCAAGGAGTTCATGCGCTTCAAGGTGCACATGGAGGGCTCCGTGAACGGCCACGAGTTCGAGATCGAGG
GCGAGGGCGAGGGCCGCCCCTACGAGGGCACCCAGACCGCCAAGCTGAAGGTGACCAAGGGTGGCCCCCT
GCCCTTCGCCTGGGACATCCTGTCCCCTCAGTTCATGTACGGCTCCAAGGCCTACGTGAAGCACCCCGCC
GACATCCCCGACTACTTGAAGCTGTCCTTCCCCGAGGGCTTCAAGTGGGAGCGCGTGATGAACTTCGAGG
ACGGCGGCGTGGTGACCGTGACCCAGGACTCCTCCCTGCAGGACGGCGAGTTCATCTACAAGGTGAAGCT
GCGCGGCACCAACTTCCCCTCCGACGGCCCCGTAATGCAGAAGAAGACCATGGGCTGGGAGGCCTCCTCC
GAGCGGATGTACCCCGAGGACGGCGCCCTGAAGGGCGAGATCAAGCAGAGGCTGAAGCTGAAGGACGGCG
GCCACTACGACGCTGAGGTCAAGACCACCTACAAGGCCAAGAAGCCCGTGCAGCTGCCCGGCGCCTACAA
CGTCAACATCAAGTTGGACATCACCTCCCACAACGAGGACTACACCATCGTGGAACAGTACGAACGCGCC
GAGGGCCGCCACTCCACCGGCGGCATGGACGAGCTGTACAAGTAAGCTTTCTAACTAAAAAGGCCTCCCA
AATCGGGGGGCCTTTTTTATTGATAACAAAACGCTCGTCTAGGGTTATTTCGATGAAAGGAGAGAGTACT
AATGCCAATTGCAATAGGAAATAAACGGTTACCCGTTACGTTGGATGAAAAGAGACAAAAAGAATTGCAG
CAACTAAAGCAGAAGTACGGCAAAAGTGAATCCAGGATTATGTGTATTGCGTTAGATTTATTGATTGCCC
AAGAAAAAGCAGGATTTGAGGTACCAGCACTCAAAAAGTGACGTCACTTTTTATCCTAAAAACTAAAAGT
GATAGCACTTTTAATTATAAGAAGTTAGAATATTAATCATTTGCTTAATTGTACAATATAATGTACAATT
GTTTTATAGAAATAAATAAGGGGTGAAAGGAATGGAAGCAGTAGCTTATTCAAATTTCCGCCAAAATTTA
CGTAGTTATATGAAACAAGTTAATGAGGATGCTGAAACACTTATTGTAACAAGTAAAGATGTAGAAGATA
CAGTTGTTGTATTATCAAAAAGAGATTATGATTCTATGCAAGAAACGTTGAGAACACTTTCTAATAATTA
CGTCATGGAAAAAATTCGTCGAGGAGATGAACAATTCTCCAAAGGTGCATTTAAAACACATGACTTAATC
GAGGTTGAATCTGATGATTAAGGCTTGGTCTGATGATGCTTGGGATGATTATCTTTATTGGCATGAGCAA
GGAAACAAAAGCAATATAAAAAAGATTAACAAGTTAATAAAAGATATCGATCGTTCCCCCTTTGCTGGAT
TAGGAAAACCTGAGCCATTAAAGCATGATTTATCTGGAAAATGGTCCAGAAGAATTACAGATGAACATAG
ACTGATATATAGAGTTGAAAATGAAACGATATTTATTTATTCTGCAAAAGATCACTATTAACCAATCGGA
AGTAAGGAAAGGGTCAGAAACTTAAAAGTTTTTGATCCTTATTTTATTTACCCTAGTCATTTAAAAAGCT
AATATAGCTTAGTGTTGATTGTTATTAATGAATGTGTTTGTTACGCGTATTACGGATATAAGGTTAGTAA
AATCATTTCTAAAGTTGAGGAAAAGTAAATATAAATGGCTTAAATTTCAACAATTTGAAGTTGAATAGAT
ATGTTATAATACTATTGTAGTGTGGGATGTTAGTTACTAAAGGATGACGCTTATATATATGACTGAATAG
AATAAGCAATAGGTTTAATAATCTATTTTAAATTTTTTGTACTAGTTTTAGTTAATTAGCGGTTTACAGC
TAGCTCAGTCCTAGGGACTGTGCTAGCATAATCATTAACAACATCTTATATCAAATTTTAATATGTTTTC
TTCCGGCATGAGCCTGAAATGGCCTCTGAGCATCCAGGGTTCCATCGAACCGAAAATGACTCCGCGCATC
ATCTTCCGCATGGCCCTGCGCACTAAAGTGTTCATCACCCTGCTGGCTTGCCTGTTTGCTTCTGCCAACG
TATTCGCGGTGGAACCGCAGAACCAGTCCGCGCCTTCCGATGTGATGGACGCTGAGGTGGTTGCTCCGGT
TGCGACGGAGGAACCGGGTTACCAGGTCGTTGATGTTGGTGTGCTGGCGATTCGCGGTTATAAAGCTACC
ATCAACCGTTGGCAGCCACTGATGGGTTGGCTGGAGACTCAGATCCCGAACTCCTACTTCCGCCTGCACC
CGCTGTCTCTGGACGAGCTGGCAAAGGGTGTAGAAACCCAGGGTCTGGACTTCGTAATCACCAATCCAGG
CCAGTCCGTACTGCTGGCGCGTCAGTATTCTCTGACGTGGCTGGCGACCCTGCGCTCTCCGCTGAACAAC
GGTGCTGCGATGCAGGTGGGTTCCGCGCTGGTAGTTCGTGCCGACAGCCCGTACCAGACCCTGACCGATC
TGAAAGGCCGTCGTCTGGGCATCGTCAGCAAAAACGCATTCGGTGGTTATCTGACGCTGGTATATGAGGC
ACAGCTGAAAGGCATCGATCTGCCGCGCTTTGTTGGTGAAATCATCCCACTGGGCTTCCCGCTGGATAAC
CTGCTGTATCAGCTGGATGATCAGAAATCTGGTAATGACGCCGCAAAAGACAATCGTCTGGATGCCACCG
TTGTACCGGTATGCCAACTGGAACAGATGCAGGCCGAAGGTCTGATCAACATCGGCCACTATCGCGTTCT
GGACAACCAGACCCCGGTAGGTTTCCACTGTCAAGTAAGCACTCGTCTGTATCCGAACTGGTCTATGGCT
AAAACTAACCGTGCCAGCCAGTCCCTGGCAAAATCTGTGACCCAGGCTCTGCTGGCTCTGCCGGAAGATC
ACCTGGCAGCGAAAAGCTCTGACTCTGCAGGTTGGACCACTGCAGTGTCCCAGCTGGCGATCGACCAGCT
GCTGAAAGACCTGGACATGCATCCACTGCAGACCCCATGGTGGCAGCGCGCTTGGCAGTGGGTAAAACTG
CACCAGCAGTGGGCGTGGTTCATTCTGGGTATCCTGGTCCTGCTGAACGCATACCATTTCTGGCTGGAAT
ACCGTTTCTCCCGTCGTGGTCGTGAACTGATCAACACCCAGCGCCAGCTGAACGAAAACCGTGCTCTGCT
GGAGCACGCACAACGTATCGCCATCGCTGGCGAACTGGGTGCTAGCCTGTCCCATGAACTGAACCAGCCG
CTGGCTGCAATTGGTCACTATTGCCATGGTGCGGAAGTGCGTCTGCAGCGTGGTACTTCTCCTGAAGAAC
TGCAGTCTGTTCTGACCCTGATCCAGCAGGAAGTTACGCGCGCCGACTCTATCATCAGCCGTCTGCGTAA
CCTGCTGAAAAAACGCCCGGTTAGCAAACAGGCTCTGTATCTGCACGAACTGGTAAACGAAACGGTGCCG
CTGCTGGCGTACGAATTCGAACAGCACCAGATCAACCTGGCGGTAAACGTCAGCGGTGAACCTTACCTGC
AATCTCTGGACGAGGTCGGTATGCAGCAGCTGCTGCTGAACCTGCTGAAAAACGCGTTTGACGCGTGCGT
TCAGCGCCTGGAACTGGAATCCTCCGGCACTGAACAGAGCGGTATGCGTAAACCGTATGTTCCTACGATC
GATATTGATCTGCGCTACCAGGAGCGTACTCTGCTGCTGACTGTGACGGATAACGGCACTGGTCTGACCG
AGGAGACTAGCCTGCTGATGCAGGCCTTCTATTCCACCAAATCTGAAGGCCTGGGCCTGGGTCTGGTTAT
TTGCCGTGATATCGCTGAGTCCCACGGTGGCACCTTCTCTCTGGAATCCGCCATGGGTGGTGGCTGCCAG
GCTCAGGTGGCCATCCCGCGCAAGCCGGAACCGAATGGCGTTCTGTAATAATCTAGACCAGGCATCAAAT
AAAACGAAAGGCTCAGTCGAAAGACTGGGCCTTTCGTTTTATCTGTTGTTTGTCGGTGAACGCTCTCTAC
TAGAGTCACACTGGCTCACCTTCGGGTGGGCCTTTCTGCGTTTATAGGTACCCGGGGATCCTCTAGCGTC
TAAGAAACCATTATTATCATGACATTAACCTATAAAAATAGGCGTATCACGAGGCCCTTTCGTCTTCACC
TCGAGTTGATAGCTAGCTCAGTCCTAGGTATTGTGCTAGCACCAAATATAGAGAATCACAAGGATCTATT
CAATGAGCCTGGCGCTGCCGGTGTACCTGATTGACGACGATGACTCCGTTCGCCGTTCCCTGCGTTTCAT
GCTGGAAAGCTACGGCCTGAAAATCACTGACTTCGATTCTGCTGAAGCGTTCTTCACCGCGGTAGACCTG
ACCCTGCCGGGTTGCGCACTGGTGGACGTACGTATGCCGGGCCTGAGCGGCCCACAGCTGCACCTGGAAC
TGGTGTCTAAGAACAGCCCGCTGGCCGTGATCTATCTGACCGGTCACGGCGACGTTCCGATGGCGGTTGA
AGCGCTGAAACTGGGTGCGGTAGATTTCTTTCAGAAACCTGCAGACGGCGCTAAACTGGCTGAAGCTGTG
GTCAAAGCCCTGGAACACGCGAAAACCCACTACCAAGACAACCAGTACCTGGAAACCTATCAGGCTCTGA
CCCCACGTGAGCGCGAAATCCTGAACCTGATTGCGCAAGGTCTGAAAAACCAGGAAATCGCGGACAACCT
GTGCATTGCGATGCGCACCGTAGAAATCCACCGTGCGAACCTGATGAAAGGTATGCAGGTGGGCAGCCTG
GCAGAGATGATGCTGATTTACTCTCGTATCGCGGAGCGTCTGCGCCTGGAAGATAACCGTTAATAATCTA
GACCAGGCATCAAATAAAACGAAAGGCTCAGTCGAAAGACTGGGCCTTTCGTTTTATCTGTTGTTTGTCG
GTGAACGCTCTCTACTAGAGTCACACTGGCTCACCTTCGGGTGGGCCTTTCTGCGTTTATAGTAAATCAC
TGCATAATTCGTGTCGCTCAAGGCGCACTCCCGTTCTGGATAATGTTTTTTGCGCCGACATCATAACGGT
TCTGGCAAATATTCTGAAATGAGCTGGTTAGCTAGTCAATATTTGTTGCGCTAGATCAAATCCACGCCTG
ATATGTGGAAAACCACTATAGTTATGCCGCCTCGCCTTTTACAGAATGCCTGTACGCACTGACCACCATG
AAGGTGACGCTCATGACTTACTTGCTGAATCTCAGGAGTTTATGACCTTTTTTTTTTAGATCCTATCGGT
ATGAGAGCCCTGGTAGTCATCCGCCTGTCCAGCGTCACCGATGCTACGACTTCACCGGAGCGTCAGCTGG
AGTCTTGCCAGCAGCTCTGCGCCCAGCGCGGCTGGGACGTCGTCGGGGTAGCGGAGGATCTGGACGTCTC
CGGGGCGGTCGATCCGTTCGACCGGAAGCGCAGACCGAACCTGGCCCGGTGGCTAGCGTTCGAGGAGCAA
CCGTTTGACGTGATCGTGGCGTACCGGGTAGATCGGTTGACCCGATCGATCCGGCATCTTCAGCAGCTGG
TCCACTGGGCCGAGGACCACAAGAAGCTGGTCGTCTCCGCGACCGAAGCGCACTTCGATACGACGACGCC
GTTTGCGGCGGTCGTCATCGCGCTTATGGGAACGGTGGCGCAGATGGAATTAGAAGCGATCAAAGAGCGG
AACCGTTCGGCTGCGCATTTCAATATCCGCGCCGGGAAATACCGAGGATCCCTGCCGCCGTGGGGATACC
TGCCTACGCGCGTGGACGGGGAGTGGCGGCTGGTGCCGGACCCTGTGCAGCGAGAGCGCATCCTCGAGGT
GTATCACCGCGTCGTCGACAACCACGAGCCGCTGCATCTGGTGGCCCACGACCTGAACCGGCGTGGTGTC
CTGTCGCCGAAGGACTACTTCGCGCAGCTGCAAGGCCGCGAGCCGCAGGGCCGGGAGTGGTCGGCTACCG
CGCTGAAGCGATCGATGATCTCCGAGGCGATGCTCGGGTACGCGACTCTGAACGGTAAGACCGTCCGAGA
CGACGACGGAGCCCCGCTGGTGCGGGCTGAGCCGATCCTGACCCGTGAGCAGCTGGAGGCGCTGCGCGCC
GAGCTCGTGAAGACCTCCCGGGCGAAGCCCGCGGTGTCTACCCCGTCGCTGCTGCTGCGGGTGTTGTTCT
GCGCGGTGTGCGGGGAGCCCGCGTACAAGTTCGCCGGGGGAGGACGTAAGCACCCGCGCTACCGCTGCCG
CTCGATGGGGTTCCCGAAGCACTGCGGGAACGGCACGGTGGCGATGGCCGAGTGGGACGCGTTCTGCGAG
GAGCAGGTACTGGATCTGCTCGGGGACGCGGAGCGTCTGGAGAAAGTCTGGGTAGCGGGCTCGGACTCCG
CGGTCGAACTCGCGGAGGTGAACGCGGAGCTGGTGGACCTGACGTCGCTGATCGGCTCCCCGGCCTACCG
GGCGGGCTCTCCGCAGCGAGAAGCACTGGATGCCCGTATTGCGGCGCTGGCCGCGCGGCAAGAGGAGCTG
GAGGGCCTGGAGGCTCGCCCGTCTGGCTGGGAGTGGCGCGAGACCGGGCAGCGGTTCGGGGACTGGTGGC
GGGAGCAGGACACCGCGGCAAAGAACACCTGGCTTCGGTCGATGAACGTTCGGCTGACGTTCGACGTCCG
CGGCGGGCTGACTCGCACGATCGACTTCGGGGATCTTCAGGAGTACGAGCAGCATCTCAGGCTCGGCAGC
GTGGTCGAACGGCTACACACCGGGATGTCGGGTTCAGCAGCAAACGACGAAAACTACGCTGCACACCGAT
GATGCTTAAGTCGAACAGAAAGTAATCGTATGCGAAACGATCCTCATCCTGTCTCTTGATCAGATCTTGA
TCCCCTGCGCCATCAGATCCTTGGCGGCAAGAAAGCCATCCAGTTTACTTTGCAGGGCTTCCCAACCTTA
CCAGAGGGCGGCCCAACTGGCAATTCCGACGTCTGTGCAAGTACTACTGTTCTGCAGTCACTTGCCTAAG
ATACTAGCTCCGGCAAAAAAACGGGCAAGGTGTCACCACCCTGCCCTTTTTCTTTAAAACCGAAAAGATT
ACTTCGCGTTTGCCACCTGACGTCTAAGAAAAGGAATATTCAGCAATTTGCCCGTGCCGAAGAAAGGCCC
ACCCGTGAAGGTGAGCCAGTGAGTTGATTGCTACGTAATTAGTTAGTTAGCCCTTAGTGACTCGAATTTC
GGCCGGCTTGTCGACGACGGCGGTCTCCGTCGTCAGGATCATCCGGGCAAGCTTTCCACACATTATAGGT
ACAAAAAGATGCGAAAGCAAATAAATTTTTTGGGTTTGTACCGTACACCACTGAGACCGCGGTGGTTGAC
CAGACAAACCACGAAGCTGTCACCGGATGTGCTTTCCGGTCTGATGAGTCCGTGAGGACGAAACAGCCTC
TACAAATAATTTTGTTTAAGGGCCCAAGTTCACGAGAACGATATAGAAAGTTCAAAGAGGAGAAATACTA
GATGCGTAAAGGCGAAGAGCTGTTCACTGGTGTCGTCCCTATTCTGGTGGAACTGGATGGTGATGTCAAC
GGTCATAAGTTTTCCGTGCGTGGCGAGGGTGAAGGTGACGCAACTAATGGTAAACTGACGCTGAAGTTCA
TCTGTACTACTGGTAAACTGCCGGTACCTTGGCCGACTCTGGTAACGACGCTGACTTATGGTGTTCAGTG
CTTTGCTCGTTATCCGGACCATATGAAGCAGCATGACTTCTTCAAGTCCGCCATGCCGGAAGGCTATGTG
CAGGAACGCACGATTTCCTTTAAGGATGACGGCACGTACAAAACGCGTGCGGAAGTGAAATTTGAAGGCG
ATACCCTGGTAAACCGCATTGAGCTGAAAGGCATTGACTTTAAAGAAGACGGCAATATCCTGGGCCATAA
GCTGGAATACAATTTTAACAGCCACAATGTTTACATCACCGCCGATAAACAAAAAAATGGCATTAAAGCG
AATTTTAAAATTCGCCACAACGTGGAGGATGGCAGCGTGCAGCTGGCTGATCACTACCAGCAAAACACTC
CAATCGGTGATGGTCCTGTTCTGCTGCCAGACAATCACTATCTGAGCACGCAAAGCGTTCTGTCTAAAGA
TCCGAACGAGAAACGCGATCATATGGTTCTGCTGGAGTTCGTAACCGCAGCGGGCATCACGCATGGTATG
GATGAACTGTACAAATGATGAGAGAGAAGATTTTCAGCCTGATACAGATTAAATCAGAACGCAGAAGCGG
TCTGATAAAACAGAATTTGCCTGGCGGCAGTAGCGCGGTGGTCCCACCTGACCCCATGCCGAACTCAGAA
GTGAAACGCCGTAGCGCCGATGGTAGTGTGGGGTCTCCCCATGCGAGAGTAGGGAACTGCCAGGCATCAA
ATAAAACGAAAGGCTCAGTCGAAAGACTGGGCCTTTCGTTTTATCTGTTGTTTGTCGGTGAACGCTCTCC
TGAGTAGGACAAATCCGCCGGGAGCGGATTTGAACGTTGCGAAGCAACGGCCCGGAGGGTGGCGGGCAGG
ACGCCCGCCATAAACTGCCAGGCATCAAATTAAGCAGAAGGCCATCCTGACGGATGGCCTTTTTGCGTTT
CTACAAACTCTTTTGTTTATTTTTCTAAATACATTCAAATATGTATCCGCTCATGAGACAATAACCCTGA
TAAATGCTTCAATAATATTGAAAAAGGAAGAGTATGAGTATTCAACATTTCCGTGTCGCCCTTATTCCCT
TTTTTGCGGCATTTTGCCTTCCTGTTTTTGCTCACCCAGAAACGCTGGTGAAAGTAAAAGATGCTGAAGA
TCAGTTGGGTGCAGCAAACTATTAACTGGCGAACTACTTACTCTAGCTTCCCGGCAACAATTAATAGACT
GGATGGAGGCGGATAAAGTTGCAGGACCACTTCTGCGCTCGGCCCTTCCGGCTGGCTGGTTTATTGCTGA
TAAATCTGGAGCCGGTGAGCGTGGGTCTCGCGGTATCATTGCAGCACTGGGGCCAGATGGTAAGCCCTCC
CGTATCGTAGTTATCTACACGACGGGGAGTCAGGCAACTATGGATGAACGAAATAGACAGATCGCTGAGA
TAGGTGCCTCACTGATTAAGCATTGGTAACTGTCAGACCAAGTTTACTCATATATACTTTAGATTGATT
[125 nt withheld, positions 9450-9574]
C
[141 nt withheld, positions 9576-9716]
CCTTTGACGTTGGAGTCCACGTTCTTT
[37 nt withheld, positions 9744-9780]
ACCCTATCTCGGGCTATTCTTTTGATTTATAAGGGATTTTGCCGATTTCGGCCTATTGGTTAAAAAATGA
GCTGATTTAACAAAAATTTAACGCGAATTTTAACAAAATATTAACGTTTACAATTTAAAAGGATCTAGGT
GAAGATCCTTTTTGATAATCTCATGACCAAAATCCCTTAACGTGAGTTTTCGTTCCACTGAGCGTCAGAC
CCCGTAGAAAAGATCAAAGGATCTTCTTGAGATCCTTTTTTTCTGCGCGTAATCTGCTGCTTGCAAACAA
AAAAACCACCGCTACCAGCGGTGGTTTGTTTGCCGGATCAAGAGCTACCAACTCTTTTTCCGAAGGTAAC
TGGCTTCAGCAGAGCGCAGATACCAAATACTGTCCTTCTAGTGTAGCCGTAGTTAGGCCACCACTTCAAG
AACTCTGTAGCACCGCCTACATACCTCGCTCTGCTAATCCTGTTACCAGTCAGGCATTTGAGAAGCACAC
GGTCACACTGCTTCCGGTAGTCAATAAACCGGTAAACCAGCAATAGACATAAGCGGCTATTTAACGACCC
TGCCCTGAACCGACGACCGGGTCGAATTTGCTTTCGAATTTCTGCCATTCATCCGCTTATTATCACTTAT
TCAGGCGTAGCAACCAGGCGTTTAAGGGCACCAATAACTGCCTTAAAAAAATTACGCCCCGCCCTGCCAC
TCATCGCAGTACTGTTGTAATTCATTAAGCATTCTGCCGACATGGAAGCCATCACAAACGGCATGATGAA
CCTGAATCGCCAGCGGCATCAGCACCTTGTCGCCTTGCGTATAATATTTGCCCATGGTGAAAACGGGGGC
GAAGAAGTTGTCCATATTGGCCACGTTTAAATCAAAACTGGTGAAACTCACCCAGGGATTGGCTGAGACG
AAAAACATATTCTCAATAAACCCTTTAGGGAAATAGGCCAGGTTTTCACCGTAACACGCCACATCTTGCG
AATATATGTGTAGAAACTGCCGGAAATCGTCGTGGTATTCACACCAGAGCGATGAAAACGTTTCAGTTTG
CTCATGGAAAACGGTGTAACAAGGGTGAACACTATCCCATATCACCAGCTCACCGTCTTTCATTGCCATA
CGGAATTCCGGATGAGCATTCATCAGGCGGGCAAGAATGTGAATAAAGGCCGGATAAAACTTGTGCTTAT
TTTTCTTTACGGTCTTTAAAAAGGCCGTAATATCCAGCTGAACGGTCTGGTTATAGGTACATTGAGCAAC
TGACTGAAATGCCTCAAAATGTTCTTTACGATGCCATTGGGATATATCAACGGTGGTATATCCAGTGATT
TTTTTCTCCATTTTAGCTTCCTTAGCTCCTGAAAATCTCGATAACTCAAAAAATACGCCCGGTAGTGATC
TTATTTCATTATGGTGAAAGTTGGAACCTCTTACGTGCCGATCAACGTCTCATTTTCGCCAAAAGTTGGC
CCAGGGCTTCCCGGTATCAACAGGGACACCAGGATTTATTTATTCTGCGAAGTGATCTTCCGTCACAGGT
ATTTATTCGGCGCAAAGTGCGTCGGGTGATGCTGCCAACTTACTGATTTAGTGTATGATGGTGTTTTTGA
GGTGCTCCAGTGGCTTCTGTTTCTATCAGCTGTCCCTCCTGTTCAGCTACTGACGGGGTGGTGCGTAACG
GCAAAAGCACCGCCGGACATCAGCGCTAGCGGAGTGTATACTGGCTTACTATGTTGGCACTGATGAGGGT
GTCAGTGAAGTGCTTCATGTGGCAGGAGAAAAAAGGCTGCACCGGTGCGTCAGCAGAATATGTGATACAG
GATATATTCCGCTTCCTCGCTCACTGACTCGCTACGCTCGGTCGTTCGACTGCGGCGAGCGGAAATGGCT
TACGAACGGGGCGGAGATTTCCTGGAAGATGCCAGGAAGATACTTAACAGGGAAGTGAGAGGGCCGCGGC
AAAGCCGTTTTTCCATAGGCTCCGCCCCCCTGACAAGCATCACGAAATCTGACGCTCAAATCAGTGGTGG
CGAAACCCGACAGGACTATAAAGATACCAGGCGTTTCCCCCTGGCGGCTCCCTCGTGCGCTCTCCTGTTC
CTGCCTTTCGGTTTACCGGTGTCATTCCGCTGTTATGGCCGCGTTTGTCTCATTCCACGCCTGACACTCA
GTTCCGGGTAGGCAGTTCGCTCCAAGCTGGACTGTATGCACGAACCCCCCGTTCAGTCCGACCGCTGCGC
CTTATCCGGTAACTATCGTCTTGAGTCCAACCCGGAAAGACATGCAAAAGCACCACTGGCAGCAGCCACT
GGTAATTGATTTAGAGGAGTTAGTCTTGAAGTCATGCGCCGGTTAAGGCTAAACTGAAAGGACAAGTTTT
GGTGACTGCGCTCCTCCAAGCCAGTTACCTCGGTTCAAAGAGTTGGTAGCTCAGAGAACCTTCGAAAAAC
CGCCCTGCAAGGCGGTTTTTTCGTTTTCAGAGCAAGAGATTACGCGCAGACCAAAACGATCTCAA
